>Addgene plasmid #158219 | pcDNA3.1-Gβγ-BERKY3 | addgene full sequence | sequence record 311194 | Addgene NGS Result
GACATTGATTATTGACTAGTTATTAATAGTAATCAATTACGGGGTCATTAGTTCATAGCCCATATATGGA
GTTCCGCGTTACATAACTTACGGTAAATGGCCCGCCTGGCTGACCGCCCAACGACCCCCGCCCATTGACG
TCAATAATGACGTATGTTCCCATAGTAACGCCAATAGGGACTTTCCATTGACGTCAATGGGTGGAGTATT
TACGGTAAACTGCCCACTTGGCAGTACATCAAGTGTATCATATGCCAAGTACGCCCCCTATTGACGTCAA
TGACGGTAAATGGCCCGCCTGGCATTATGCCCAGTACATGACCTTATGGGACTTTCCTACTTGGCAGTAC
ATCTACGTATTAGTCATCGCTATTACCATGGTGATGCGGTTTTGGCAGTACATCAATGGGCGTGGATAGC
GGTTTGACTCACGGGGATTTCCAAGTCTCCACCCCATTGACGTCAATGGGAGTTTGTTTTGGCACCAAAA
TCAACGGGACTTTCCAAAATGTCGTAACAACTCCGCCCCATTGACGCAAATGGGCGGTAGGCGTGTACGG
TGGGAGGTCTATATAAGCAGAGCTCTCTGGCTAACTAGAGAACCCACTGCTTACTGGCTTATCGAAATTA
ATACGACTCACTATAGGGAGACCCAAGCTGGCTAGCATGGGATGTATAAAATCAAAAGGGAAAGACAGCA
AGCTTGGATCAGGCGGTAGCGGGGGATCAGGCGGTAGCGGGATGGTCTTCACACTCGAAGATTTCGTTGG
GGACTGGCGACAGACAGCCGGCTACAACCTGGACCAAGTCCTTGAACAGGGAGGTGTGTCCAGTTTGTTT
CAGAATCTCGGGGTGTCCGTAACTCCGATCCAAAGGATTGTCCTGAGCGGTGAAAATGGGCTGAAGATCG
ACATCCATGTCATCATCCCGTATGAAGGTCTGAGCGGCGACCAAATGGGCCAGATCGAAAAAATTTTTAA
GGTGGTGTACCCTGTGGATGATCATCACTTTAAGGTGATCCTGCACTATGGCACACTGGTAATCGACGGG
GTTACGCCGAACATGATCGACTATTTCGGACGGCCGTATGAAGGCATCGCCGTGTTCGACGGCAAAAAGA
TCACTGTAACAGGGACCCTGTGGAACGGCAACAAAATTATCGACGAGCGCCTGATCAACCCCGACGGCTC
CCTGCTGTTCCGAGTAACCATCAACGGAGTGACCGGCTGGCGGCTGTGCGAACGCATTCTGGCGGAATTC
GGATCTGGTGGTTCAGGCGAAAACCTGTATTTTCAGGGCGGAAGCGGAGAAGAGGAGGAAAAGAAAAAAC
AACAGGAGGAGGAGGCGGAGAGGCTGAGGAGGATACAAGAGGAAATGGAAAAAGAAAGAAAGCGGCGAGA
GGAAGATGAGCAGCGACGCCGCAAGGAGGAGGAAGAGAGAAGGATGAAATTGGAGATGGAGGCAAAACGC
AAACAAGAAGAGGAAGAACGGAAGAAACGGGAGGATGATGAAAAGCGGAAGAAAAAGGGATCTGGAGGGT
CAGGGGGCGCGCCCATGGTTTCAAAGGGAGAAGAGTTGTTCACAGGGGTTGTACCGATTCTTGTAGAACT
TGACGGAGATGTCAACGGGCACAAGTTTAGTGTAAGTGGAGAAGGCGAGGGCGATGCGACCTATGGAAAA
CTGACCCTTAAATTTATTTGTACTACGGGTAAATTGCCCGTTCCCTGGCCGACATTGGTAACTACATTCG
GATATGGTTTGATGTGCTTTGCAAGGTATCCGGATCACATGAAGCAGCATGATTTCTTCAAGTCCGCCAT
GCCCGAAGGCTACGTCCAGGAGCGCACCATCTTCTTCAAGGACGACGGCAACTACAAGACCCGCGCCGAG
GTGAAGTTCGAGGGCGACACCCTGGTGAACCGCATCGAGCTGAAGGGCATCGACTTCAAGGAGGACGGCA
ACATCCTGGGGCACAAGCTGGAGTACAACTACAACAGCCACAACGTCTATATCATGGCCGACAAGCAGAA
GAACGGCATCAAGGTGAACTTCAAGATCCGCCACAACATCGAGGACGGCAGCGTGCAGCTCGCCGACCAC
TACCAGCAGAACACCCCCATCGGCGACGGCCCCGTGCTGCTGCCCGACAACCACTACCTGAGCTACCAGT
CCGCCCTGAGCAAAGACCCCAACGAGAAGCGCGATCACATGGTCCTGCTGGAGTTCGTGACCGCCGCCGG
GATCACTCTCGGCATGGACGAGCTGTACAAGGGCGCGCCCGGAGGAATGGTTTCAAAGGGAGAAGAGTTG
TTCACAGGGGTTGTACCGATTCTTGTAGAACTTGACGGAGATGTCAACGGGCACAAGTTTAGTGTAAGTG
GAGAAGGCGAGGGCGATGCGACCTATGGAAAACTGACCCTTAAATTTATTTGTACTACGGGTAAATTGCC
CGTTCCCTGGCCGACATTGGTAACTACATTCGGATATGGTTTGATGTGCTTTGCAAGGTATCCGGATCAC
ATGAAGCAGCATGATTTCTTCAAGTCCGCCATGCCCGAAGGCTACGTCCAGGAGCGCACCATCTTCTTCA
AGGACGACGGCAACTACAAGACCCGCGCCGAGGTGAAGTTCGAGGGCGACACCCTGGTGAACCGCATCGA
GCTGAAGGGCATCGACTTCAAGGAGGACGGCAACATCCTGGGGCACAAGCTGGAGTACAACTACAACAGC
CACAACGTCTATATCATGGCCGACAAGCAGAAGAACGGCATCAAGGTGAACTTCAAGATCCGCCACAACA
TCGAGGACGGCAGCGTGCAGCTCGCCGACCACTACCAGCAGAACACCCCCATCGGCGACGGCCCCGTGCT
GCTGCCCGACAACCACTACCTGAGCTACCAGTCCGCCCTGAGCAAAGACCCCAACGAGAAGCGCGATCAC
ATGGTCCTGCTGGAGTTCGTGACCGCCGCCGGGATCACTCTCGGCATGGACGAGCTGTACAAGGGATCCG
GAGGAATGGTTTCAAAGGGAGAAGAGTTGTTCACAGGGGTTGTACCGATTCTTGTAGAACTTGACGGAGA
TGTCAACGGGCACAAGTTTAGTGTAAGTGGAGAAGGCGAGGGCGATGCGACCTATGGAAAACTGACCCTT
AAATTTATTTGTACTACGGGTAAATTGCCCGTTCCCTGGCCGACATTGGTAACTACATTCGGATATGGTT
TGATGTGCTTTGCAAGGTATCCGGATCACATGAAGCAGCATGATTTCTTCAAGTCCGCCATGCCCGAAGG
CTACGTCCAGGAGCGCACCATCTTCTTCAAGGACGACGGCAACTACAAGACCCGCGCCGAGGTGAAGTTC
GAGGGCGACACCCTGGTGAACCGCATCGAGCTGAAGGGCATCGACTTCAAGGAGGACGGCAACATCCTGG
GGCACAAGCTGGAGTACAACTACAACAGCCACAACGTCTATATCATGGCCGACAAGCAGAAGAACGGCAT
CAAGGTGAACTTCAAGATCCGCCACAACATCGAGGACGGCAGCGTGCAGCTCGCCGACCACTACCAGCAG
AACACCCCCATCGGCGACGGCCCCGTGCTGCTGCCCGACAACCACTACCTGAGCTACCAGTCCGCCCTGA
GCAAAGACCCCAACGAGAAGCGCGATCACATGGTCCTGCTGGAGTTCGTGACCGCCGCCGGGATCACTCT
CGGCATGGACGAGCTGTACAAGGGATCCGGTGGCACCGGTGGATCAGGCTCTTCTCGAGAGAACTTCCCT
CTGGTGATCTCTGAGCGCTGGCAGCAGGAAGTGGCGGAAACAGTTTATGAAGCAGTAAATGCAGACACGG
ATAAAATCGAGGCCAGGAAGAGAGCTAAAAATAAGCAGCTTGGCCACGAAGAAGATTACGCCCTGGGAAG
AGACTGCATCGTGCACGGGTACATGCTGAAGCTGGGGAACCCTTTCCTGACCCAGTGGCAGCGCCGCTAT
TTTTACCTCTTTCCGAACAGACTTGAGTGGAGAGGAGAAGGCGAGTCGCGACAAAGTTTACTGACAATGG
AACAGATTGTGTCCGTGGAAGAAACTCAGATTAAAGACAAAAAGTGCATTTTGTTGAGAATAAAAGGAGG
GAAGCAGTTCGTTTTGCAGTGTGAGAGTGACCCAGAGTTTGTGCAGTGGAAGAAAGAGCTGACGGAGACA
TTCATGGAGGCCCAGCGGCTGCTACGGCGAGCCCCCAAGTTCCTCAACAAATCCCGCTCAGCCGTCGTGG
AACTCTCAAAGCCTCCCCTCTGCCATAGGAACAGCAACGGCCTCGGAGGTTGACTCGAGGTGGAGAACAA
AAACTTATTTCTGAAGAAGATCTGTGATCTAGAGGGCCCGTTTAAACCCGCTGATCAGCCTCGACTGTGC
CTTCTAGTTGCCAGCCATCTGTTGTTTGCCCCTCCCCCGTGCCTTCCTTGACCCTGGAAGGTGCCACTCC
CACTGTCCTTTCCTAATAAAATGAGGAAATTGCATCGCATTGTCTGAGTAGGTGTCATTCTATTCTGGGG
GGTGGGGTGGGGCAGGACAGCAAGGGGGAGGATTGGGAAGACAATAGCAGGCATGCTGGGGATGCGGTGG
GCTCTATGGCTTCTGAGGCGGAAAGAACCAGCTGGGGCTCTAGGGGGTATCCCC
[124 nt withheld, positions 4675-4798]
C
[91 nt withheld, positions 4800-4890]
A
[49 nt withheld, positions 4892-4940]
CCTTTGACGTTGGAGTCCACGTTCTTT
[37 nt withheld, positions 4968-5004]
ACCCTATCTCGGTCTATTCTTTTGATTTATAAGGGATTTTGCCGATTTCGGCCTATTGGTTAAAAAATGA
GCTGATTTAACAAAAATTTAACGCGAATTAATTCTGTGGAATGTGTGTCAGTTAGGGTGTGGAAAGTCCC
CAGGCTCCCCAGCAGGCAGAAGTATGCAAAGCATGCATCTCAATTAGTCAGCAACCAGGTGTGGAAAGTC
CCCAGGCTCCCCAGCAGGCAGAAGTATGCAAAGCATGCATCTCAATTAGTCAGCAACCATAGTCCCGCCC
CTAACTCCGCCCATCCCGCCCCTAACTCCGCCCAGTTCCGCCCATTCTCCGCCCCATGGCTGACTAATTT
TTTTTATTTATGCAGAGGCCGAGGCCGCCTCTGCCTCTGAGCTATTCCAGAAGTAGTGAGGAGGCTTTTT
TGGAGGCCTAGGCTTTTGCAAAAAGCTCCCGGGAGCTTGTATATCCATTTTCGGATCTGATCAGCACGTG
TTGACAATTAATCATCGGCATAGTATATCGGCATAGTATAATACGACAAGGTGAGGAACTAAACCATGGC
CAAGTTGACCAGTGCCGTTCCGGTGCTCACCGCGCGCGACGTCGCCGGAGCGGTCGAGTTCTGGACCGAC
CGGCTCGGGTTCTCCCGGGACTTCGTGGAGGACGACTTCGCCGGTGTGGTCCGGGACGACGTGACCCTGT
TCATCAGCGCGGTCCAGGACCAGGTGGTGCCGGACAACACCCTGGCCTGGGTGTGGGTGCGCGGCCTGGA
CGAGCTGTACGCCGAGTGGTCGGAGGTCGTGTCCACGAACTTCCGGGACGCCTCCGGGCCGGCCATGACC
GAGATCGGCGAGCAGCCGTGGGGGCGGGAGTTCGCCCTGCGCGACCCGGCCGGCAACTGCGTGCACTTCG
TGGCCGAGGAGCAGGACTGACACGTGCTACGAGATTTCGATTCCACCGCCGCCTTCTATGAAAGGTTGGG
CTTCGGAATCGTTTTCCGGGACGCCGGCTGGATGATCCTCCAGCGCGGGGATCTCATGCTGGAGTTCTTC
GCCCACCCCAACTTGTTTATTGCAGCTTATAATGGTTACAAATAAAGCAATAGCATCACAAATTTCACAA
ATAAAGCATTTTTTTCACTGCATTCTAGTTGTGGTTTGTCCAAACTCATCAATGTATCTTATCATGTCTG
TATACCGTCGACCTCTAGCTAGAGCTTGGCGTAATCATGGTCATAGCTGTTTCCTGTGTGAAATTGTTAT
CCGCTCACAATTCCACACAACATACGAGCCGGAAGCATAAAGTGTAAAGCCTGGGGTGCCTAATGAGTGA
GCTAACTCACATTAATTGCGTTGCGCTCACTGCCCGCTTTCCAGTCGGGAAACCTGTCGTGCCAGCTGCA
TTAATGAATCGGCCAACGCGCGGGGAGAGGCGGTTTGCGTATTGGGCGCTCTTCCGCTTCCTCGCTCACT
GACTCGCTGCGCTCGGTCGTTCGGCTGCGGCGAGCGGTATCAGCTCACTCAAAGGCGGTAATACGGTTAT
CCACAGAATCAGGGGATAACGCAGGAAAGAACATGTGAGCAAAAGGCCAGCAAAAGGCCAGGAACCGTAA
AAAGGCCGCGTTGCTGGCGTTTTTCCATAGGCTCCGCCCCCCTGACGAGCATCACAAAAATCGACGCTCA
AGTCAGAGGTGGCGAAACCCGACAGGACTATAAAGATACCAGGCGTTTCCCCCTGGAAGCTCCCTCGTGC
GCTCTCCTGTTCCGACCCTGCCGCTTACCGGATACCTGTCCGCCTTTCTCCCTTCGGGAAGCGTGGCGCT
TTCTCATAGCTCACGCTGTAGGTATCTCAGTTCGGTGTAGGTCGTTCGCTCCAAGCTGGGCTGTGTGCAC
GAACCCCCCGTTCAGCCCGACCGCTGCGCCTTATCCGGTAACTATCGTCTTGAGTCCAACCCGGTAAGAC
ACGACTTATCGCCACTGGCAGCAGCCACTGGTAACAGGATTAGCAGAGCGAGGTATGTAGGCGGTGCTAC
AGAGTTCTTGAAGTGGTGGCCTAACTACGGCTACACTAGAAGAACAGTATTTGGTATCTGCGCTCTGCTG
AAGCCAGTTACCTTCGGAAAAAGAGTTGGTAGCTCTTGATCCGGCAAACAAACCACCGCTGGTAGCGGTG
GTTTTTTTGTTTGCAAGCAGCAGATTACGCGCAGAAAAAAAGGATCTCAAGAAGATCCTTTGATCTTTTC
TACGGGGTCTGACGCTCAGTGGAACGAAAACTCACGTTAAGGGATTTTGGTCATGAGATTATCAAAAAGG
ATCTTCACCTAGATCCTTTTAAATTAAAAATGAAGTTTTAAATCAATCTAAAGTATATATGAGTAAACTT
GGTCTGACAGTTACCAATGCTTAATCAGTGAGGCACCTATCTCAGCGATCTGTCTATTTCGTTCATCCAT
AGTTGCCTGACTCCCCGTCGTGTAGATAACTACGATACGGGAGGGCTTACCATCTGGCCCCAGTGCTGCA
ATGATACCGCGAGACCCACGCTCACCGGCTCCAGATTTATCAGCAATAAACCAGCCAGCCGGAAGGGCCG
AGCGCAGAAGTGGTCCTGCAACTTTATCCGCCTCCATCCAGTCTATTAATTGTTGCCGGGAAGCTAGAGT
AAGTAGTTCGCCAGTTAATAGTTTGCGCAACGTTGTTGCCATTGCTACAGGCATCGTGGTGTCACGCTCG
TCGTTTGGTATGGCTTCATTCAGCTCCGGTTCCCAACGATCAAGGCGAGTTACATGATCCCCCATGTTGT
GCAAAAAAGCGGTTAGCTCCTTCGGTCCTCCGATCGTTGTCAGAAGTAAGTTGGCCGCAGTGTTATCACT
CATGGTTATGGCAGCACTGCATAATTCTCTTACTGTCATGCCATCCGTAAGATGCTTTTCTGTGACTGGT
GAGTACTCAACCAAGTCATTCTGAGAATAGTGTATGCGGCGACCGAGTTGCTCTTGCCCGGCGTCAATAC
GGGATAATACCGCGCCACATAGCAGAACTTTAAAAGTGCTCATCATTGGAAAACGTTCTTCGGGGCGAAA
ACTCTCAAGGATCTTACCGCTGTTGAGATCCAGTTCGATGTAACCCACTCGTGCACCCAACTGATCTTCA
GCATCTTTTACTTTCACCAGCGTTTCTGGGTGAGCAAAAACAGGAAGGCAAAATGCCGCAAAAAAGGGAA
TAAGGGCGACACGGAAATGTTGAATACTCATACTCTTCCTTTTTCAATATTATTGAAGCATTTATCAGGG
TTATTGTCTCATGAGCGGATACATATTTGAATGTATTTAGAAAAATAAACAAATAGGGGTTCCGCGCACA
TTTCCCCGAAAAGTGCCACCTGACGTCGACGGATCGGGAGATCTCCCGATCCCCTATGGTGCACTCTCAG
TACAATCTGCTCTGATGCCGCATAGTTAAGCCAGTATCTGCTCCCTGCTTGTGTGTTGGAGGTCGCTGAG
TAGTGCGCGAGCAAAATTTAAGCTACAACAAGGCAAGGCTTGACCGACAATTGCATGAAGAATCTGCTTA
GGGTTAGGCGTTTTGCGCTGCTTCGCGATGTACGGGCCAGATATACGCGTT
Features (pLannotate 1.2.2; 26 found; start..end, strand, type, name):
      1..380     +  enhancer       CMV enhancer: human cytomegalovirus immediate early enhancer
    381..584     +  promoter       CMV promoter: human cytomegalovirus (CMV) immediate early promoter
    580..613     +  LTR            5' LTR (truncated) (fragment): truncated 5' long terminal repeat (LTR) from HIV-1
    629..647     +  promoter       T7 promoter: promoter for bacteriophage T7 RNA polymerase
    742..1254    +  CDS            Nluc: NanoLuc® luciferase human codon-optimized
   1279..1299    +  CDS            TEV site: tobacco etch virus (TEV) protease recognition and cleavage site
   1555..2271    +  CDS            Citrine: Citrine is a basic (constitutively fluorescent) yellow fluorescent protein published in 2001, derived from Aequorea victoria. It has moderate acid sensitivity.
   2287..3003    +  CDS            Citrine: Citrine is a basic (constitutively fluorescent) yellow fluorescent protein published in 2001, derived from Aequorea victoria. It has moderate acid sensitivity.
   3016..3732    +  CDS            Citrine: Citrine is a basic (constitutively fluorescent) yellow fluorescent protein published in 2001, derived from Aequorea victoria. It has moderate acid sensitivity.
   3721..4314    +  CDS            GRK3 (fragment): ARBK2_HUMAN - Also known as ADRBK2, BARK2. Experimental evidence at protein level: Swiss-Prot protein existence level 1. Specifically phosphorylates the agonist-occupied form of the beta-adrenergic and closely related receptors. From Homo sapiens (Human).
   4405..4629    +  polyA_signal   bGH poly(A) signal: bovine growth hormone polyadenylation signal
   4633..4654    +  promoter       SV40 promoter (fragment): SV40 enhancer and early promoter
   4675..5103    +  rep_origin     f1 ori (sequence partly withheld): f1 bacteriophage origin of replication; arrow indicates direction of (+) strand synthesis
   5117..5446    +  promoter       SV40 promoter: SV40 enhancer and early promoter
   5494..5541    +  promoter       EM7 promoter: synthetic bacterial promoter&nbsp
   5560..5934    +  CDS            BleoR: antibiotic-binding protein; Sh ble from Streptoalloteichus hindustanus; confers resistance to bleomycin, phleomycin, and Zeocin™
   5944..6069    +  CDS            ble (fragment): BLE_KLEPN - Experimental evidence at protein level: Swiss-Prot protein existence level 1. Binding protein with a strong affinity to the bleomycin family of antibiotics. Binds to CL990; an antimitotic-antibiotic compound. From Klebsiella pneumoniae.
   6064..6185    +  polyA_signal   SV40 poly(A) signal: SV40 polyadenylation signal
   6258..6274    -  protein_bind   lac operator: The lac repressor binds to the lac operator to inhibit transcription in E. coli. This inhibition can be relieved by adding lactose or isopropyl-β-D-thiogalactopyranoside (IPTG). lac repressor encoded by lacI
   6282..6312    -  promoter       lac promoter: promoter for the E. coli lac operon
   6327..6348    -  protein_bind   CAP binding site: CAP binding activates transcription in the presence of cAMP. E. coli catabolite activator protein
   6361..6453    -  CDS            lacI (fragment): lac repressor; lacI; The lac repressor binds to the lac operator to inhibit transcription in E. coli. This inhibition can be relieved by adding lactose or isopropyl-β-D-thiogalactopyranoside (IPTG).
   6636..7224    -  rep_origin     ori: high-copy-number ColE1/pMB1/pBR322/pUC origin of replication
   7395..8255    -  CDS            AmpR: β-lactamase; bla; confers resistance to ampicillin, carbenicillin, and related antibiotics
   8256..8360    -  promoter       AmpR promoter: bla
   8419..8471    -  misc_feature   bom (fragment): basis of mobility region from pBR322
