[The description below was written by a language model from this plasmid's Addgene catalogue record and pLannotate feature annotations shown in this document.]
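Description:
pcDNA3.1-Gβγ-BERKY3 is a mammalian expression plasmid built on pcDNA3.1(+) that encodes a single-chain bioluminescence resonance energy transfer (BRET) biosensor for detecting free Gβγ subunits released from trimeric G-proteins in live cells. It is propagated in E. coli through a high-copy ColE1/pUC-type origin with ampicillin selection (AmpR), and it also carries an f1 origin. For selection in mammalian cells, an SV40 promoter drives the Sh ble gene conferring Zeocin resistance, with an EM7 bacterial promoter upstream and an SV40 polyadenylation signal downstream.

The payload sits between the NheI and XbaI sites, expressed from the CMV enhancer/promoter and terminated by the bGH poly(A) signal; a T7 promoter lies just upstream of the insert. According to the catalogue, the fusion reads Lyn11–Nluc–ER/K linker–3xYFP–GRK3ct. The feature table confirms the NanoLuc luciferase donor, a TEV protease site, three tandem yellow fluorescent protein acceptors (annotated as Citrine) and a C-terminal fragment of human GRK3, which serves as the Gβγ-binding module. The Lyn11 sequence, a short membrane-targeting motif, and the ER/K linker, a semi-rigid α-helical spacer, are not annotated but would fall in the unannotated stretches before Nluc and between the TEV site and the first YFP. The record does not spell out the sensing mechanism, but the architecture suggests that Gβγ binding to the GRK3 fragment changes the donor–acceptor arrangement across the linker and thereby the BRET signal.

The sequenced record (8,625 nt) is somewhat shorter than the catalogue total of 9,129 bp. A few short annotations, such as a truncated HIV-1 LTR fragment within the CMV region, are likely incidental similarity matches.
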