Addgene plasmid #158219: pcDNA3.1-Gβγ-BERKY3
Purpose: BRET biosensor for detection of free Gβγ in mammalian expression vector pcDNA3.1(+)
Depositing lab: Mikel Garcia-Marcos. Publication: Revealing the Activity of Trimeric G-proteins in Live Cells with a Versatile Biosensor Design. Maziarz M, Park JC, Leyme A, Marivin A, Garcia-Lopez A, Patel PP, Garcia-Marcos M. Cell. 2020 Jun 27. pii: S0092-8674(20)30752-2. doi: 10.1016/j.cell.2020.06.020. PubMed 32634377.
Backbone
  Vector backbone: pcDNA3.1(+)
  Backbone size w/o insert (bp): 5428
  Total vector size (bp): 9129
  Vector type: Mammalian Expression
  Selectable markers: Zeocin
Growth in bacteria
  Bacterial resistance: Ampicillin, 100 μg/mL
  Growth temperature: 37°C
  Growth strain: DH5alpha
  Copy number: High Copy
Gene/Insert
  Gene/Insert name: Lyn11-Nluc-ER/K linker-3xYFP-GRK3ct (alt name: Gβγ*-BERKY3)
  Insert size (bp): 3701
  Promoter: CMV
  Cloning method: Restriction Enzyme; 5′ cloning site NheI (not destroyed); 3′ cloning site XbaI (not destroyed)
  Sequencing primers: 5′ CMV-F; 3′ BGH Reverse
Terms and licenses: Academic/Nonprofit Terms; Industry Terms: Not Available to Industry
How to cite: pcDNA3.1-Gβγ-BERKY3 was a gift from Mikel Garcia-Marcos (Addgene plasmid # 158219 ; http://n2t.net/addgene:158219 ; RRID:Addgene_158219)
