>Addgene plasmid #158219 | pcDNA3.1-Gβγ-BERKY3 | depositor partial sequence | sequence record 305294 | insert between NheI and XbaI
ATGGGATGTATAAAATCAAAAGGGAAAGACAGCAAGCTTGGATCAGGCGGTAGCGGGGGATCAGGCGGTA
GCGGGATGGTCTTCACACTCGAAGATTTCGTTGGGGACTGGCGACAGACAGCCGGCTACAACCTGGACCA
AGTCCTTGAACAGGGAGGTGTGTCCAGTTTGTTTCAGAATCTCGGGGTGTCCGTAACTCCGATCCAAAGG
ATTGTCCTGAGCGGTGAAAATGGGCTGAAGATCGACATCCATGTCATCATCCCGTATGAAGGTCTGAGCG
GCGACCAAATGGGCCAGATCGAAAAAATTTTTAAGGTGGTGTACCCTGTGGATGATCATCACTTTAAGGT
GATCCTGCACTATGGCACACTGGTAATCGACGGGGTTACGCCGAACATGATCGACTATTTCGGACGGCCG
TATGAAGGCATCGCCGTGTTCGACGGCAAAAAGATCACTGTAACAGGGACCCTGTGGAACGGCAACAAAA
TTATCGACGAGCGCCTGATCAACCCCGACGGCTCCCTGCTGTTCCGAGTAACCATCAACGGAGTGACCGG
CTGGCGGCTGTGCGAACGCATTCTGGCGGAATTCGGATCTGGTGGTTCAGGCGAAAACCTGTATTTTCAG
GGCGGAAGCGGAGAAGAGGAGGAAAAGAAAAAACAACAGGAGGAGGAGGCGGAGAGGCTGAGGAGGATAC
AAGAGGAAATGGAAAAAGAAAGAAAGCGGCGAGAGGAAGATGAGCAGCGACGCCGCAAGGAGGAGGAAGA
GAGAAGGATGAAATTGGAGATGGAGGCAAAACGCAAACAAGAAGAGGAAGAACGGAAGAAACGGGAGGAT
GATGAAAAGCGGAAGAAAAAGGGATCTGGAGGGTCAGGGGGCGCGCCCATGGTTTCAAAGGGAGAAGAGT
TGTTCACAGGGGTTGTACCGATTCTTGTAGAACTTGACGGAGATGTCAACGGGCACAAGTTTAGTGTAAG
TGGAGAAGGCGAGGGCGATGCGACCTATGGAAAACTGACCCTTAAATTTATTTGTACTACGGGTAAATTG
CCCGTTCCCTGGCCGACATTGGTAACTACATTCGGATATGGTTTGATGTGCTTTGCAAGGTATCCGGATC
ACATGAAGCAGCATGATTTCTTCAAGTCCGCCATGCCCGAAGGCTACGTCCAGGAGCGCACCATCTTCTT
CAAGGACGACGGCAACTACAAGACCCGCGCCGAGGTGAAGTTCGAGGGCGACACCCTGGTGAACCGCATC
GAGCTGAAGGGCATCGACTTCAAGGAGGACGGCAACATCCTGGGGCACAAGCTGGAGTACAACTACAACA
GCCACAACGTCTATATCATGGCCGACAAGCAGAAGAACGGCATCAAGGTGAACTTCAAGATCCGCCACAA
CATCGAGGACGGCAGCGTGCAGCTCGCCGACCACTACCAGCAGAACACCCCCATCGGCGACGGCCCCGTG
CTGCTGCCCGACAACCACTACCTGAGCTACCAGTCCGCCCTGAGCAAAGACCCCAACGAGAAGCGCGATC
ACATGGTCCTGCTGGAGTTCGTGACCGCCGCCGGGATCACTCTCGGCATGGACGAGCTGTACAAGGGCGC
GCCCGGAGGAATGGTTTCAAAGGGAGAAGAGTTGTTCACAGGGGTTGTACCGATTCTTGTAGAACTTGAC
GGAGATGTCAACGGGCACAAGTTTAGTGTAAGTGGAGAAGGCGAGGGCGATGCGACCTATGGAAAACTGA
CCCTTAAATTTATTTGTACTACGGGTAAATTGCCCGTTCCCTGGCCGACATTGGTAACTACATTCGGATA
TGGTTTGATGTGCTTTGCAAGGTATCCGGATCACATGAAGCAGCATGATTTCTTCAAGTCCGCCATGCCC
GAAGGCTACGTCCAGGAGCGCACCATCTTCTTCAAGGACGACGGCAACTACAAGACCCGCGCCGAGGTGA
AGTTCGAGGGCGACACCCTGGTGAACCGCATCGAGCTGAAGGGCATCGACTTCAAGGAGGACGGCAACAT
CCTGGGGCACAAGCTGGAGTACAACTACAACAGCCACAACGTCTATATCATGGCCGACAAGCAGAAGAAC
GGCATCAAGGTGAACTTCAAGATCCGCCACAACATCGAGGACGGCAGCGTGCAGCTCGCCGACCACTACC
AGCAGAACACCCCCATCGGCGACGGCCCCGTGCTGCTGCCCGACAACCACTACCTGAGCTACCAGTCCGC
CCTGAGCAAAGACCCCAACGAGAAGCGCGATCACATGGTCCTGCTGGAGTTCGTGACCGCCGCCGGGATC
ACTCTCGGCATGGACGAGCTGTACAAGGGATCCGGAGGAATGGTTTCAAAGGGAGAAGAGTTGTTCACAG
GGGTTGTACCGATTCTTGTAGAACTTGACGGAGATGTCAACGGGCACAAGTTTAGTGTAAGTGGAGAAGG
CGAGGGCGATGCGACCTATGGAAAACTGACCCTTAAATTTATTTGTACTACGGGTAAATTGCCCGTTCCC
TGGCCGACATTGGTAACTACATTCGGATATGGTTTGATGTGCTTTGCAAGGTATCCGGATCACATGAAGC
AGCATGATTTCTTCAAGTCCGCCATGCCCGAAGGCTACGTCCAGGAGCGCACCATCTTCTTCAAGGACGA
CGGCAACTACAAGACCCGCGCCGAGGTGAAGTTCGAGGGCGACACCCTGGTGAACCGCATCGAGCTGAAG
GGCATCGACTTCAAGGAGGACGGCAACATCCTGGGGCACAAGCTGGAGTACAACTACAACAGCCACAACG
TCTATATCATGGCCGACAAGCAGAAGAACGGCATCAAGGTGAACTTCAAGATCCGCCACAACATCGAGGA
CGGCAGCGTGCAGCTCGCCGACCACTACCAGCAGAACACCCCCATCGGCGACGGCCCCGTGCTGCTGCCC
GACAACCACTACCTGAGCTACCAGTCCGCCCTGAGCAAAGACCCCAACGAGAAGCGCGATCACATGGTCC
TGCTGGAGTTCGTGACCGCCGCCGGGATCACTCTCGGCATGGACGAGCTGTACAAGGGATCCGGTGGCAC
CGGTGGATCAGGCTCTTCTCGAGAGAACTTCCCTCTGGTGATCTCTGAGCGCTGGCAGCAGGAAGTGGCG
GAAACAGTTTATGAAGCAGTAAATGCAGACACGGATAAAATCGAGGCCAGGAAGAGAGCTAAAAATAAGC
AGCTTGGCCACGAAGAAGATTACGCCCTGGGAAGAGACTGCATCGTGCACGGGTACATGCTGAAGCTGGG
GAACCCTTTCCTGACCCAGTGGCAGCGCCGCTATTTTTACCTCTTTCCGAACAGACTTGAGTGGAGAGGA
GAAGGCGAGTCGCGACAAAGTTTACTGACAATGGAACAGATTGTGTCCGTGGAAGAAACTCAGATTAAAG
ACAAAAAGTGCATTTTGTTGAGAATAAAAGGAGGGAAGCAGTTCGTTTTGCAGTGTGAGAGTGACCCAGA
GTTTGTGCAGTGGAAGAAAGAGCTGACGGAGACATTCATGGAGGCCCAGCGGCTGCTACGGCGAGCCCCC
AAGTTCCTCAACAAATCCCGCTCAGCCGTCGTGGAACTCTCAAAGCCTCCCCTCTGCCATAGGAACAGCA
ACGGCCTCGGAGGTTGACTCGAGGTGGAGAACAAAAACTTATTTCTGAAGAAGATCTGTGA
